Addgene plasmid #43200: I-TGTC
Depositing lab: Chad Cowan & Kiran Musunuru. Depositing organization: Harvard University. Publication: A TALEN Genome-Editing System for Generating Human Stem Cell-Based Disease Models. Ding Q, Lee YK, Schaefer EA, Peters DT, Veres A, Kim K, Kuperwasser N, Motola DL, Meissner TB, Hendriks WT, Trevisan M, Gupta RM, Moisan A, Banks E, Friesen M, Schinzel RT, Xia F, Tang A, Xia Y, Figueroa E, Wann A, Ahfeldt T, Daheron L, Zhang F, Rubin LL, Peng LF, Chung RT, Musunuru K, Cowan CA. Cell Stem Cell. 2012 Dec 12. pii: S1934-5909(12)00645-5. doi: 10.1016/j.stem.2012.11.011. PubMed 23246482.
Backbone
  Vector backbone: pCRII-TOPO
  Backbone manufacturer: Invitrogen
  Backbone size w/o insert (bp): 3973
  Vector type: Bacterial Cloning
Growth in bacteria
  Bacterial resistance: Ampicillin and Kanamycin, 100 & 50 μg/mL
  Growth temperature: 37°C
  Growth strain: Top10
  Copy number: High Copy
Gene/Insert
  Gene/Insert name: I-TGTC
  Species: Synthetic
  Insert size (bp): 424
  Cloning method: TOPO Cloning
  Sequencing primers: 5′ T7; 3′ M13-rev
Terms and licenses: Academic/Nonprofit Terms; Industry Terms: Not Available to Industry
How to cite: I-TGTC was a gift from Chad Cowan & Kiran Musunuru (Addgene plasmid # 43200 ; http://n2t.net/addgene:43200 ; RRID:Addgene_43200)
