[The description below was written by a language model from this plasmid's Addgene catalogue record.]
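Description:
I-TGTC is a bacterial cloning plasmid built on the commercial pCRII-TOPO backbone (about 4 kb without insert), into which a 424 bp synthetic fragment was placed by TOPO cloning. It is a high-copy plasmid maintained in E. coli and carries both ampicillin and kanamycin resistance, so either or both drugs can be used for selection. The insert can be read from both sides using the T7 and M13 reverse priming sites listed for sequencing. No feature table is provided, so other backbone elements such as the replication origin are not documented here.

The insert is described only by its name and as synthetic. The associated publication reports a TALEN genome-editing system for generating human stem cell-based disease models. In that context, the name plausibly denotes a pre-assembled block of TAL effector repeats recognising the four-base sequence TGTC, with the "I" prefix perhaps marking a position or series within a modular library. The insert size is roughly consistent with four TALE repeat units. This reading is an inference from the name, size and publication title, because the record does not state the insert's composition, any flanking assembly sites or its place in the assembly scheme.

There is no promoter for mammalian expression, no nuclease domain and no reporter recorded. The plasmid is therefore best understood as a storage and propagation vector for a building-block fragment. Such a fragment would be excised or amplified and combined with other modules to build full-length TALE arrays in a separate expression vector, rather than used directly in cells.
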