>Addgene plasmid #43200 | I-TGTC | depositor partial sequence | sequence record 58465 | I-TGTC sequence 424 bps
CGTCTCCTGACCCCAGAGCAGGTCGTGGCCATTGCCTCGAATGGAGGGGGCAAACAGGCGTTGGAAACCG
TACAACGATTGCTGCCGGTGCTGTGCCAAGCGCACGGACTGACCCCAGAGCAGGTCGTGGCAATCGCGAG
CAATAACGGCGGAAAACAGGCTTTGGAAACGGTGCAGAGGCTCCTTCCAGTGCTGTGCCAAGCGCACGGC
CTCACCCCAGAGCAGGTCGTGGCCATTGCCTCGAATGGAGGGGGCAAACAGGCGTTGGAAACCGTACAAC
GATTGCTGCCGGTGCTGTGCCAAGCGCACGGATTAACCCCAGAGCAGGTCGTGGCGATCGCAAGCCACGA
CGGAGGAAAGCAAGCCTTGGAAACAGTACAGAGGCTGTTGCCTGTGCTGTGCCAAGCGCACGGCTTAAGA
GACG
