>Addgene plasmid #43200 | I-TGTC | addgene partial sequence | sequence record 61975 | M13-F20 5'-TGTAAAACGACGGCCAGT-3'
GGCGAATTGGGCCCTCTGATGCATGCTCGAGCGGCCGCCAGTGTGATGGATATCTGCAGAATTCGCCCTT
GCCGTCCTAGCGCGTCTCCTGACCCCAGAGCAGGTCGTGGCCATTGCCTCGAATGGAGGGGGCAAACAGG
CGTTGGAAACCGTACAACGATTGCTGCCGGTGCTGTGCCAAGCGCACGGACTGACCCCAGAGCAGGTCGT
GGCAATCGCGAGCAATAACGGCGGAAAACAGGCTTTGGAAACGGTGCAGAGGCTCCTTCCAGTGCTGTGC
CAAGCGCACGGCCTCACCCCAGAGCAGGTCGTGGCCATTGCCTCGAATGGAGGGGGCAAACAGGCGTTGG
AAACCGTACAACGATTGCTGCCGGTGCTGTGCCAAGCGCACGGATTAACCCCAGAGCAGGTCGTGGCGAT
CGCAAGCCACGACGGAGGAAAGCAAGCCTTGGAAACAGTACAGAGGCTGTTGCCTGTGCTGTGCCAAGCG
CACGGCTTAAGAGACGTGGGCACAGGAAAGAAGGGCGAATTCCAGCACACTGGCGGCCGTTACTAGTGGA
TCCGAGCTCGGTACCAAGCTTGATGCATAGCTTGAGTATTCTATAGTGTCACCTAAATAGCTTGGCGTAA
TCATGGTCATAGCTGTTTCCTGTGTGAAATTGTTATCCGCTCACAATTCCACACAACATACGAGCCGGAA
GCATAAAGTGTAAAGCCTGGGGTGCCTAATGAGTGAGCTAACTCACATTAATTGCGTTGCGCTCACTGCC
CGCTTTCCAGTCGGGAAACCTGTCGTGCCAGCTGCATTAATGAATCGGCCAACGCGCGGGGAGAGGCGGT
TTGCGTATTGGGCGCTCTTCCGCTTCCTCGCTCACTGACTCGCTGCGCTCGGTCGTTCGGCTGCGGCGAG
CGGTATCAGCTCACTCAAAGGCGGTANTACGGTTATCCACAGATCAGGGATACGCAGGAAGACTGTGACA
AAGGCACAAAGGCAGACCTAAAAGCCCTGTG
